>Addgene plasmid #22678 | pB6-ROSA26::lacZ | addgene full sequence | sequence record 234225 | Addgene NGS Result
[124 nt withheld, positions 1-124]
C
[91 nt withheld, positions 126-216]
A
[49 nt withheld, positions 218-266]
CCTTTGACGTTGGAGTCCACGTTCTTT
[37 nt withheld, positions 294-330]
ACCCTATCTCGGTCTATTCTTTTGATTTATAAGGGATTTTGCCGATTTCGGCCTATTGGTTAAAAAATGA
GCTGATTTAACAAAAATTTAACGCGAATTTTAACAAAATATTAACGCTTACAATTTCCATTCGCCATTCA
GGCTGCGCAACTGTTGGGAAGGGCGATCGGTGCGGGCCTCTTCGCTATTACGCCAGCTGGCGAAAGGGGG
ATGTGCTGCAAGGCGATTAAGTTGGGTAACGCCAGGGTTTTCCCAGTCACGACGTTGTAAAACGACGGCC
AGTGAGCGCGCGTAATACGACTCACTATAGGGCGAATTGGAGCTCCACCGCGGTGGCGGCCGCGGCAGGC
CCTCCGAGCGTGGTATTAAGTGCCGGAGCGCGAAATTTACTGCAACACTACAGTTTTCCGGGAAACGTGC
GCGAACTGGAACATGCTATTCATCGGGCGGTAGTTCTGGCGAGAGCCACCCGCAGCGGCGATGAAGTGAT
TCTTGAGGCGCAACATTTTGCTTTTCCTGAGGTGACGTTGCCGACGCCAGAAGTGGCGGCGGTGCCCGTT
GTTAAGCAAAACCTGCGTGAAGCGACAGAAGCGTTCCAGCGTGAAACTATTCGTCAGGCACTGGCACAAA
ATCATCACAACTGGGCTGCCTGCGCGCGGATGCTGGAAACCGACGTCGCCAACCTGCATCGGCTGGCGAA
ACGTCTGGGATTGAAGGATTAAATAATCCCGGCCTGATAGAAATCCTGCAGGTTTATTGCGCCGGTGAGT
TTGCCGTTTTCATCCACCACCGGTGCGGCAGTGATTTTGCGCTTCATCAGGATCTCTTTGGCGTCGATGG
CGCGACTTTGCGATTGCAACGTGGTGCCGCCGACCGTCATCGCTTCATTGACTGGCGTGGTGAGTGCGCC
GCCGCCAACCAGCCAGCGACGTAAATCGCCGTCGGTAAAGACGCCTTGTACCTGTTGTTGAGCGTCACAT
ACCGCCACCAGCCCCAGACCGGTGCGGCTGAGTTCCAGCATCGCATCCATCACGCTGGCGGTTAACGCCA
CCTGTGGGATGGCATCGTCACGGCGCATCAGATGATGCACTTTATTCAGCAAGCGAGCGCCCAGTGCCCC
GGCTGGGTGGGAGCGGGCAAAATCTTCTTCATTAAATCCGCGCGCCTGCATGACCGCCATCGCCAGCGCG
TCACCCATCATCAGGGTATTGACGGTGCTGGAGGTCGGCGCAAGGTGCATCGGGCAGGCTTCGCGTTCTA
CGGAGATATCCAGCACCGCTTTTGCCGCCAGGCCCAGCGGTGACGTCGGTTTGCCGGTCATCGCCAGCAG
CGCGATAGATTTATCTTCCAGACGCGGAATAATCAGATCCAGTTCCTTCGCGCCACCGGAGTAAGAGATA
AACAGCATCACATCGCGGCTTTCGATCATCCCCAGATCGCCGTGCAGCGCTTCTGCCGGATGGACAAAAA
AAGCCGGAGTGCCGGTACTGGCAAGCATTGCGGCGATTTTCTTACCAATGTGGCCCGATTTGCCAATTCC
CGAAACCACCACTTTGCCTTCACAGTGCAGGATGATATTGGCGGCGCGAACAAAATCATCGCCCAGACGT
TCCGGTAAACGGCTTGCTTCCTGCAACTCCAGTCTTTGCGGCCGCTCTAGAACTAGTGGATCCGGAACCC
TTAATATAACTTCGTATAATGTATGCTATACGAAGTTATTAGGTCCCTCGACCTGCAGGAATTTCGAGGC
TAGAACTAGTGGATCCCCCGGGCTGCAGATCTGTAGGGCGCAGTAGTCCAGGGTTTCCTTGATGATGTCA
TACTTATCCTGTCCCTTTTTTTTCCACAGCTCGCGGTTGAGGACAAACTCTTCGCGGTCTTTCCAGTGGG
GATCGACGGTATCGATAAGCTTGATGATCTGTGACATGGCGGATCCCGTCGTTTTACAACGTCGTGACTG
GGAAAACCCTGGCGTTACCCAACTTAATCGCCTTGCAGCACATCCCCCTTTCGCCAGCTGGCGTAATAGC
GAAGAGGCCCGCACCGATCGCCCTTCCCAACAGTTGCGCAGCCTGAATGGCGAATGGCGCTTTGCCTGGT
TTCCGGCACCAGAAGCGGTGCCGGAAAGCTGGCTGGAGTGCGATCTTCCTGAGGCCGATACTGTCGTCGT
CCCCTCAAACTGGCAGATGCACGGTTACGATGCGCCCATCTACACCAACGTGACCTATCCCATTACGGTC
AATCCGCCGTTTGTTCCCACGGAGAATCCGACGGGTTGTTACTCGCTCACATTTAATGTTGATGAAAGCT
GGCTACAGGAAGGCCAGACGCGAATTATTTTTGATGGCGTTAACTCGGCGTTTCATCTGTGGTGCAACGG
GCGCTGGGTCGGTTACGGCCAGGACAGTCGTTTGCCGTCTGAATTTGACCTGAGCGCATTTTTACGCGCC
GGAGAAAACCGCCTCGCGGTGATGGTGCTGCGCTGGAGTGACGGCAGTTATCTGGAAGATCAGGATATGT
GGCGGATGAGCGGCATTTTCCGTGACGTCTCGTTGCTGCATAAACCGACTACACAAATCAGCGATTTCCA
TGTTGCCACTCGCTTTAATGATGATTTCAGCCGCGCTGTACTGGAGGCTGAAGTTCAGATGTGCGGCGAG
TTGCGTGACTACCTACGGGTAACAGTTTCTTTATGGCAGGGTGAAACGCAGGTCGCCAGCGGCACCGCGC
CTTTCGGCGGTGAAATTATCGATGAGCGTGGTGGTTATGCCGATCGCGTCACACTACGTCTGAACGTCGA
AAACCCGAAACTGTGGAGCGCCGAAATCCCGAATCTCTATCGTGCGGTGGTTGAACTGCACACCGCCGAC
GGCACGCTGATTGAAGCAGAAGCCTGCGATGTCGGTTTCCGCGAGGTGCGGATTGAAAATGGTCTGCTGC
TGCTGAACGGCAAGCCGTTGCTGATTCGAGGCGTTAACCGTCACGAGCATCATCCTCTGCATGGTCAGGT
CATGGATGAGCAGACGATGGTGCAGGATATCCTGCTGATGAAGCAGAACAACTTTAACGCCGTGCGCTGT
TCGCATTATCCGAACCATCCGCTGTGGTACACGCTGTGCGACCGCTACGGCCTGTATGTGGTGGATGAAG
CCAATATTGAAACCCACGGCATGGTGCCAATGAATCGTCTGACCGATGATCCGCGCTGGCTACCGGCGAT
GAGCGAACGCGTAACGCGAATGGTGCAGCGCGATCGTAATCACCCGAGTGTGATCATCTGGTCGCTGGGG
AATGAATCAGGCCACGGCGCTAATCACGACGCGCTGTATCGCTGGATCAAATCTGTCGATCCTTCCCGCC
CGGTGCAGTATGAAGGCGGCGGAGCCGACACCACGGCCACCGATATTATTTGCCCGATGTACGCGCGCGT
GGATGAAGACCAGCCCTTCCCGGCTGTGCCGAAATGGTCCATCAAAAAATGGCTTTCGCTACCTGGAGAG
ACGCGCCCGCTGATCCTTTGCGAATACGCCCACGCGATGGGTAACAGTCTTGGCGGTTTCGCTAAATACT
GGCAGGCGTTTCGTCAGTATCCCCGTTTACAGGGCGGCTTCGTCTGGGACTGGGTGGATCAGTCGCTGAT
TAAATATGATGAAAACGGCAACCCGTGGTCGGCTTACGGCGGTGATTTTGGCGATACGCCGAACGATCGC
CAGTTCTGTATGAACGGTCTGGTCTTTGCCGACCGCACGCCGCATCCAGCGCTGACGGAAGCAAAACACC
AGCAGCAGTTTTTCCAGTTCCGTTTATCCGGGCAAACCATCGAAGTGACCAGCGAATACCTGTTCCGTCA
TAGCGATAACGAGCTCCTGCACTGGATGGTGGCGCTGGATGGTAAGCCGCTGGCAAGCGGTGAAGTGCCT
CTGGATGTCGCTCCACAAGGTAAACAGTTGATTGAACTGCCTGAACTACCGCAGCCGGAGAGCGCCGGGC
AACTCTGGCTCACAGTACGCGTAGTGCAACCGAACGCGACCGCATGGTCAGAAGCCGGGCACATCAGCGC
CTGGCAGCAGTGGCGTCTGGCGGAAAACCTCAGTGTGACGCTCCCCGCCGCGTCCCACGCCATCCCGCAT
CTGACCACCAGCGAAATGGATTTTTGCATCGAGCTGGGTAATAAGCGTTGGCAATTTAACCGCCAGTCAG
GCTTTCTTTCACAGATGTGGATTGGCGATAAAAAACAACTGCTGACGCCGCTGCGCGATCAGTTCACCCG
TGCACCGCTGGATAACGACATTGGCGTAAGTGAAGCGACCCGCATTGACCCTAACGCCTGGGTCGAACGC
TGGAAGGCGGCGGGCCATTACCAGGCCGAAGCAGCGTTGTTGCAGTGCACGGCAGATACACTTGCTGATG
CGGTGCTGATTACGACCGCTCACGCGTGGCAGCATCAGGGGAAAACCTTATTTATCAGCCGGAAAACCTA
CCGGATTGATGGTAGTGGTCAAATGGCGATTACCGTTGATGTTGAAGTGGCGAGCGATACACCGCATCCG
GCGCGGATTGGCCTGAACTGCCAGCTGGCGCAGGTAGCAGAGCGGGTAAACTGGCTCGGATTAGGGCCGC
AAGAAAACTATCCCGACCGCCTTACTGCCGCCTGTTTTGACCGCTGGGATCTGCCATTGTCAGACATGTA
TACCCCGTACGTCTTCCCGAGCGAAAACGGTCTGCGCTGCGGGACGCGCGAATTGAATTATGGCCCACAC
CAGTGGCGCGGCGACTTCCAGTTCAACATCAGCCGCTACAGTCAACAGCAACTGATGGAAACCAGCCATC
GCCATCTGCTGCACGCGGAAGAAGGCACATGGCTGAATATCGACGGTTTCCATATGGGGATTGGTGGCGA
CGACTCCTGGAGCCCGTCAGTATCGGCGGAATTCCAGCTGAGCGCCGGTCGCTACCATTACCAGTTGGTC
TGGTGTCAGGGGATCCCCCGGGCTGCAGCCAATATGGGATCGGCCATTGAACAAGATGGATTGCACGCAG
GTTCTCCGGCCGCTTGGGTGGAGAGGCTATTCGGCTATGACTGGGCACAACAGACAATCGGCTGCTCTGA
TGCCGCCGTGTTCCGGCTGTCAGCGCAGGGGCGCCCGGTTCTTTTTGTCAAGACCGACCTGTCCGGTGCC
CTGAATGAACTGCAGGACGAGGCAGCGCGGCTATCGTGGCTGGCCACGACGGGCGTTCCTTGCGCAGCTG
TGCTCGACGTTGTCACTGAAGCGGGAAGGGACTGGCTGCTATTGGGCGAAGTGCCGGGGCAGGATCTCCT
GTCATCTCACCTTGCTCCTGCCGAGAAAGTATCCATCATGGCTGATGCAATGCGGCGGCTGCATACGCTT
GATCCGGCTACCTGCCCATTCGACCACCAAGCGAAACATCGCATCGAGCGAGCACGTACTCGGATGGAAG
CCGGTCTTGTCGATCAGGATGATCTGGACGAAGAGCATCAGGGGCTCGCGCCAGCCGAACTGTTCGCCAG
GCTCAAGGCGCGCATGCCCGACGGCGATGATCTCGTCGTGACCCATGGCGATGCCTGCTTGCCGAATATC
ATGGTGGAAAATGGCCGCTTTTCTGGATTCATCGACTGTGGCCGGCTGGGTGTGGCGGACCGCTATCAGG
ACATAGCGTTGGCTACCCGTGATATTGCTGAAGAGCTTGGCGGCGAATGGGCTGACCGCTTCCTCGTGCT
TTACGGTATCGCCGCTCCCGATTCGCAGCGCATCGCCTTCTATCGCCTTCTTGACGAGTTCTTCTGAGGG
GATCAATTCTCTAGAGCTCGCTGATCAGCCTCGACTGTGCCTTCTAGTTGCCAGCCATCTGTTGTTTGCC
CCTCCCCCGTGCCTTCCTTGACCCTGGAAGGTGCCACTCCCACTGTCCTTTCCTAATAAAATGAGGAAAT
TGCATCGCATTGTCTGAGTAGGTGTCATTCTATTCTGGGGGGTGGGGTGGGGCAGGACAGCAAGGGGGAG
GATTGGGAAGACAATAGCAGGCATGCTGGGGATGCGGTGGGCTCTATGGCTTCTGAGGCGGAAAGAACCA
GCTGGGGCTCGATCCTCTAGAGTCGAATCAAGCTGATCCGGAACCCTTAATATAACTTCGTATAATGTAT
GCTATACGAAGTTATTAGGTCCCTCGACCTGCAGCCCAAGCTAGCTTATCGATACCGTCGACCTAGAAGA
TGGGCGGGAGTCTTCTGGGCAGGCTTAAAGGCTAACCTGGTGTGTGGGCGTTGTCCTGCAGGGGAATTGA
ACAGGTGTAAAATTGGAGGGACAAGACTTCCCACAGATTTTCGGTTTTGTCGGGAAGTTTTTTAATAGGG
GCAAATAAGGAAAATGGGAGGATAGGTAGTCATCTGGGGTTTTATGCAGCAAAACTACAGGTTATTATTG
CTTGTGATCCGCCTCGGAGTATTTTCCATCGAGGTAGATTAAAGACATGCTCACCCGAGTTTTATACTCT
CCTGCTTGAGATCCTTACTACAGTATGAAATTACAGTGTCGCGAGTTAGACTATGTAAGCAGAATTTTAA
TCATTTTTAAAGAGCCCAGTACTTCATATCCATTTCTCCCGCTCCTTCTGCAGCCTTATCAAAAGGTATT
TTAGAACACTCATTTTAGCCCCATTTTCATTTATTATACTGGCTTATCCAACCCCTAGACAGAGCATTGG
CATTTTCCCTTTCCTGATCTTAGAAGTCTGATGACTCATGAAACCAGACAGATTAGTTACATACACCACA
AATCGAGGCTGTAGCTGGGGCCTCAACACTGCAGTTCTTTTATAACTCCTTAGTACACTTTTTGTTGATC
CTTTGCCTTGATCCTTAATTTTCAGTGTCTATCACCTCTCCCGTCAGGTGGTGTTCCACATTTGGGCCTA
TTCTCAGTCCAGGGAGTTTTACAACAATAGATGTATTGAGAATCCAACCTAAAGCTTAACTTTCCACTCC
CATGAATGCCTCTCTCCTTTTTCTCCATTTATAAACTGAGCTATTAACCATTAATGGTTTCCAGGTGGAT
GTCTCCTCCCCCAATATTACCTGATGTATCTTACATATTGCCAGGCTGATATTTTAAGACATTAAAAGGT
ATATTTCATTATTGAGCCACATGGTATTGATTACTGCTTACTAAAATTTTGTCATTGTACACATCTGTAA
AAGGTGGTTCCTTTTGGAATGCAAAGTTCAGGTGTTTGTTGTCTTTCCTGACCTAAGGTCTTGTGAGCTT
GTATTTTTTCTATTTAAGCAGTGCTTTCTCTTGGACTGGCTTGACTCATGGCATTCTACACGTTATTGCT
GGTCTAAATGTGATTTTGCCAAGCTTCTTCAGGACCTATAATTTTGCTTGACTTGTAGCCAAACACAAGT
AAAATGATTAAGCAACAAATGTATTTGTGAAGCTTGGTTTTTAGGTTGTTGTGTTGTGTGTGCTTGTGCT
CTATAATAATACTATCCAGGGGCTGGAGAGGTGGCTCGGAGTTCAAGAGCACAGACTGCTCTTCCAGAAG
TCCTGAGTTCAATTCCCAGCAACCACATGGTGGCTCACAACCATCTGTAATGGGATCTGATGCCCTCTTC
TGGTGTGTCTGAAGACCACAAGTGTATTCACATTAAATAAATAAATCCTCCTTCTTCTTCTTTTTTTTTT
TTTTTAAAGAGAATACTGTCTCCAGTAGAATTTACTGAAGTAATGAAATACTTTGTGTTTGTTCCAATAT
GGTAGCCAATAATCAAATTACTCTTTAAGCACTGGAAATGTTACCAAGGAACTAATTTTTATTTGAAGTG
TAACTGTGGACAGAGGAGCCATAACTGCAGACTTGTGGGATACAGAAGACCAATGCAGACTTTAATGTCT
TTTCTCTTACACTAAGCAATAAAGAAATAAAAATTGAACTTCTAGTATCCTATTTGTTTAAACTGCTAGC
TTTACTTAACTTTTGTGCTTCATCTATACAAAGCTGAAAGCTAAGTCTGCAGCCATTACTAAACATGAAA
GCAAGTAATGATAATTTTGGATTTCAAAAATGTAGGGCCAGAGTTTAGCCAGCCAGTGGTGGTGCTTGCC
TTTATGCCTTTAATCCCAGCACTCTGGAGGCAGAGACAGGCAGATCTCTGAGTTTGAGCCCAGCCTGGTC
TACACATCAAGTTCTATCTAGGATAGCCAGGAATACACACAGAAACCCTGTTGGGGAGGGGGGCTCTGAG
ATTTCATAAAATTATAATTGAAGCATTCCCTAATGAGCCACTATGGATGTGGCTAAATCCGTCTACCTTT
CTGATGAGATTTGGGTATTATTTTTTCTGTCTCTGCTGTTGGTTGGGTCTTTTGACACTGTGGGCTTTCT
TTAAAGCCTCCTTCCTGCCATGTGGTCTCTTGTTTGCTACTAACTTCCCATGGCTTAAATGGCATGGCTT
TTTGCCTTCTAAGGGCAGCTGCTGAGATTTGCAGCCTGATTTCCAGGGTGGGGTTGGGAAATCTTTCAAA
CACTAAAATTGTCCTTTAATTTTTTTTTTAAAAAATGGGTTATATAATAAACCTCATAAAATAGTTATGA
GGAGTGAGGTGGACTAATATTAAATGAGTCCCTCCCCTATAAAAGAGCTATTAAGGCTTTTTGTCTTATA
CTTAACTTTTTTTTTAAATGTGGTATCTTTAGAACCAAGGGTCTTAGAGTTTTAGTATACAGAAACTGTT
GCATCGCTTAATCAGATTTTCTAGTTTCAAATCCAGAGAATCCAAATTCTTCACAGCCAAAGTCAAATTA
AGAATTTCTGACTTTTAATGTTAATTTGCTTACTGTGAATATAAAAATGATAGCTTTTCCTGAGGCAGGG
TCTCACTATGTATCTCTGCCTGATCTGCAACAAGATATGTAGACTAAAGTTCTGCCTGCTTTTGTCTCCT
GAATACTAAGGTTAAAATGTAGTAATACTTTTGGAACTTGCAGGTCAGATTCTTTTATAGGGGACACACT
AAGGGAGCTTGGGTGATAGTTGGTAAAATGTGTTTCAAGTGATGAAAACTTGAATTATTATCACCGCAAC
CTACTTTTTAAAAAAAAAAGCCAGGCCTGTTAGAGCATGCTTAAGGGATCCCTAGGACTTGCTGAGCACA
CAAGAGTAGTTACTTGGCAGGCTCCTGGTGAGAGCATATTTCAAAAAACAAGGCAGACAACCAAGAAACT
ACAGTTAAGGTTACCTGTCTTTAAACCATCTGCATATACACAGGGATATTAAAATATTCCAAATAATATT
TCATTCAAGTTTTCCCCCATCAAATTGGGACATGGATTTCTCCGGTGAATAGGCAGAGTTGGAAACTAAA
CAAATGTTGGTTTTGTGATTTGTGAAATTGTTTTCAAGTGATAGTTAAAGCCCATGAGATACAGAACAAA
GCTGCTATTTCGAGGTCTCTTGGTTTATACTCAGAAGCACTTCTTTGGGTTTCCCTGCACTATCCTGATC
ATGTGCTAGGCCTACCTTAGGCTGATTGTTGTTCAAATAAACTTAAGTTTCCTGTCAGGTGATGTCATAT
GATTTCATATATCAAGGCAAAACATGTTATATATGTTAAACATTTGTACTTAATGTGAAAGTTAGGTCTT
TGTGGGTTTGATTTTTAATTTTCAAAACCTGAGCTAAATAAGTCATTTTTACATGTCTTACATTTGGTGG
AATTGTATAATTGTGGTTTGCAGGCAAGACTCTCTGACCTAGTAACCCTACCTATAGAGCACTTTGCTGG
GTCACAAGTCTAGGAGTCAAGCATTTCACCTTGAAGTTGAGACGTTTTGTTAGTGTATACTAGTTTATAT
GTTGGAGGACATGTTTATCCAGAAGATATTCAGGACTATTTTTGACTGGGCTAAGGAATTGATTCTGATT
AGCACTGTTAGTGAGCATTGAGTGGCCTTTAGGCTTGAATTGGAGTCACTTGTATATCTCAAATAATGCT
GGCCTTTTTTAAAAAGCCCTTGTTCTTTATCACCCTGTTTTCTACATAATTTTTGTTCAAAGAAATACTT
GTTTGGATCTCCTTTTGACAACAATAGCATGTTTTCAAGCCATATTTTTTTTCCTTTTTTTTTTTTTTTT
TGGTTTTTCGAGACAGGGTTTCTCTGTATAGCCCTGGCTGTCCTGGAACTCACTTTGTAGACCAGGCTGG
CCTCGAACTCAGAAATCCGCCTGCCTCTGCCTCCTGAGTGCCGGGATTAAAGGCGTGCACCACCACGCCT
GGCTAAGTTGGATATTTTGTTATATAACTATAACCAATACTAACTCCACTGGGTGGATTTTTAATTCAGT
CAGTAGTCTTAAGTGGTCTTTATTGGCCCTTCATTAAAATCTACTGTTCACTCTAACAGAGGCTGTTGGT
ACTAGTGGCACTTAAGCAACTTCCTACGGATATACTAGCAGATTAAGGGTCAGGGATAGAAACTAGTCTA
GCGTTTTGTATACCTACCAGCGTCGACGGTATCGATAAGCTTGATATCGAATTCTACCGGGTAGGGGAGG
CGCTTTTCCCAAGGCAGTCTGGAGCATGCGCTTTAGCAGCCCCGCTGGGCACTTGGCGCTACACAAGTGG
CCTCTGGCCTCGCACACATTCCACATCCACCGGTAGGCGCCAACCGGCTCCGTTCTTTGGTGGCCCCTTC
GCGCCACCTTCTACTCCTCCCCTAGTCAGGAAGTTCCCCCCCGCCCCGCAGCTCGCGTCGTGCAGGACGT
GACAAATGGAAGTAGCACGTCTCACTAGTCTCGTGCAGATGGACAGCACCGCTGAGCAATGGAAGCGGGT
AGGCCTTTGGGGCAGCGGCCAATAGCAGCTTTGCTCCTTCGCTTTCTGGGCTCAGAGGCTGGGAAGGGGT
GGGTCCGGGGGCGGGCTCAGGGGCGGGCTCAGGGGCGGGGCGGGCGCCCGAAGGTCCTCCGGAGGCCCGG
CATTCTGCACGCTTCAAAAGCGCACGTCTGCCGCGCTGTTCTCCTCTTCCTCATCTCCGGGCCTTTCGAC
CTGCAGGTCCTCGCCATGGATCCTGATGATGTTGTTGATTCTTCTAAATCTTTTGTGATGGAAAACTTTT
CTTCGTACCACGGGACTAAACCTGGTTATGTAGATTCCATTCAAAAAGGTATACAAAAGCCAAAATCTGG
TACACAAGGAAATTATGACGATGATTGGAAAGGGTTTTATAGTACCGACAATAAATACGACGCTGCGGGA
TACTCTGTAGATAATGAAAACCCGCTCTCTGGAAAAGCTGGAGGCGTGGTCAAAGTGACGTATCCAGGAC
TGACGAAGGTTCTCGCACTAAAAGTGGATAATGCCGAAACTATTAAGAAAGAGTTAGGTTTAAGTCTCAC
TGAACCGTTGATGGAGCAAGTCGGAACGGAAGAGTTTATCAAAAGGTTCGGTGATGGTGCTTCGCGTGTA
GTGCTCAGCCTTCCCTTCGCTGAGGGGAGTTCTAGCGTTGAATATATTAATAACTGGGAACAGGCGAAAG
CGTTAAGCGTAGAACTTGAGATTAATTTTGAAACCCGTGGAAAACGTGGCCAAGATGCGATGTATGAGTA
TATGGCTCAAGCCTGTGCAGGAAATCGTGTCAGGCGATCTCTTTGTGAAGGAACCTTACTTCTGTGGTGT
GACATAATTGGACAAACTACCTACAGAGATTTAAAGCTCTAAGGTAAATATAAAATTTTTAAGTGTATAA
TGTGTTAAACTACTGATTCTAATTGTTTGTGTATTTTAGATTCCAACCTATGGAACTGATGAATGGGAGC
AGTGGTGGAATGCAGATCCTAGAGCTCGCTGATCAGCCTCGACTGTGCCTTCTAGTTGCCAGCCATCTGT
TGTTTGCCCCTCCCCCGTGCCTTCCTTGACCCTGGAAGGTGCCACTCCCACTGTCCTTTCCTAATAAAAT
GAGGAAATTGCATCGCATTGTCTGAGTAGGTGTCATTCTATTCTGGGGGGTGGGGTGGGGCAGGACAGCA
AGGGGGAGGATTGGGAAGACAATAGCAGGCATGCTGGGGATGCGGTGGGCTCTATGGCTTCTGAGGCGGA
AAGAACCAGCTGGGGCTCGAGGGGGGGCCCGGTACCCAGCTTTTGTTCCCTTTAGTGAGGGTTAATTGCG
CGCTTGGCGTAATCATGGTCATAGCTGTTTCCTGTGTGAAATTGTTATCCGCTCACAATTCCACACAACA
TACGAGCCGGAAGCATAAAGTGTAAAGCCTGGGGTGCCTAATGAGTGAGCTAACTCACATTAATTGCGTT
GCGCTCACTGCCCGCTTTCCAGTCGGGAAACCTGTCGTGCCAGCTGCATTAATGAATCGGCCAACGCGCG
GGGAGAGGCGGTTTGCGTATTGGGCGCTCTTCCGCTTCCTCGCTCACTGACTCGCTGCGCTCGGTCGTTC
GGCTGCGGCGAGCGGTATCAGCTCACTCAAAGGCGGTAATACGGTTATCCACAGAATCAGGGGATAACGC
AGGAAAGAACATGTGAGCAAAAGGCCAGCAAAAGGCCAGGAACCGTAAAAAGGCCGCGTTGCTGGCGTTT
TTCCATAGGCTCCGCCCCCCTGACGAGCATCACAAAAATCGACGCTCAAGTCAGAGGTGGCGAAACCCGA
CAGGACTATAAAGATACCAGGCGTTTCCCCCTGGAAGCTCCCTCGTGCGCTCTCCTGTTCCGACCCTGCC
GCTTACCGGATACCTGTCCGCCTTTCTCCCTTCGGGAAGCGTGGCGCTTTCTCATAGCTCACGCTGTAGG
TATCTCAGTTCGGTGTAGGTCGTTCGCTCCAAGCTGGGCTGTGTGCACGAACCCCCCGTTCAGCCCGACC
GCTGCGCCTTATCCGGTAACTATCGTCTTGAGTCCAACCCGGTAAGACACGACTTATCGCCACTGGCAGC
AGCCACTGGTAACAGGATTAGCAGAGCGAGGTATGTAGGCGGTGCTACAGAGTTCTTGAAGTGGTGGCCT
AACTACGGCTACACTAGAAGAACAGTATTTGGTATCTGCGCTCTGCTGAAGCCAGTTACCTTCGGAAAAA
GAGTTGGTAGCTCTTGATCCGGCAAACAAACCACCGCTGGTAGCGGTGGTTTTTTTGTTTGCAAGCAGCA
GATTACGCGCAGAAAAAAAGGATCTCAAGAAGATCCTTTGATCTTTTCTACGGGGTCTGACGCTCAGTGG
AACGAAAACTCACGTTAAGGGATTTTGGTCATGAGATTATCAAAAAGGATCTTCACCTAGATCCTTTTAA
ATTAAAAATGAAGTTTTAAATCAATCTAAAGTATATATGAGTAAACTTGGTCTGACAGTTACCAATGCTT
AATCAGTGAGGCACCTATCTCAGCGATCTGTCTATTTCGTTCATCCATAGTTGCCTGACTCCCCGTCGTG
TAGATAACTACGATACGGGAGGGCTTACCATCTGGCCCCAGTGCTGCAATGATACCGCGAGACCCACGCT
CACCGGCTCCAGATTTATCAGCAATAAACCAGCCAGCCGGAAGGGCCGAGCGCAGAAGTGGTCCTGCAAC
TTTATCCGCCTCCATCCAGTCTATTAATTGTTGCCGGGAAGCTAGAGTAAGTAGTTCGCCAGTTAATAGT
TTGCGCAACGTTGTTGCCATTGCTACAGGCATCGTGGTGTCACGCTCGTCGTTTGGTATGGCTTCATTCA
GCTCCGGTTCCCAACGATCAAGGCGAGTTACATGATCCCCCATGTTGTGCAAAAAAGCGGTTAGCTCCTT
CGGTCCTCCGATCGTTGTCAGAAGTAAGTTGGCCGCAGTGTTATCACTCATGGTTATGGCAGCACTGCAT
AATTCTCTTACTGTCATGCCATCCGTAAGATGCTTTTCTGTGACTGGTGAGTACTCAACCAAGTCATTCT
GAGAATAGTGTATGCGGCGACCGAGTTGCTCTTGCCCGGCGTCAATACGGGATAATACCGCGCCACATAG
CAGAACTTTAAAAGTGCTCATCATTGGAAAACGTTCTTCGGGGCGAAAACTCTCAAGGATCTTACCGCTG
TTGAGATCCAGTTCGATGTAACCCACTCGTGCACCCAACTGATCTTCAGCATCTTTTACTTTCACCAGCG
TTTCTGGGTGAGCAAAAACAGGAAGGCAAAATGCCGCAAAAAAGGGAATAAGGGCGACACGGAAATGTTG
AATACTCATACTCTTCCTTTTTCAATATTATTGAAGCATTTATCAGGGTTATTGTCTCATGAGCGGATAC
ATATTTGAATGTATTTAGAAAAATAAACAAATAGGGGTTCCGCGCACATTTCCCCGAAAAGTGCCACCTG
Features (pLannotate 1.2.2; 36 found; start..end, strand, type, name):
      1..429     +  rep_origin     f1 ori (sequence partly withheld): f1 bacteriophage origin of replication; arrow indicates direction of (+) strand synthesis
    460..615     -  CDS            lacZα (fragment): LacZα fragment of β-galactosidase; lacZ fragment
    623..641     +  promoter       T7 promoter: promoter for bacteriophage T7 RNA polymerase
    650..673     +  misc_feature   MCS (fragment): pBluescript multiple cloning site
    690..1049    +  CDS            norR (fragment): NORR_ECOLI - Also known as ygaA. Experimental evidence at protein level: Swiss-Prot protein existence level 1. Required for the expression of anaerobic nitric oxide (NO) reductase, acts as a transcriptional activator for at least the norVW operon. Activation also requires sigma-54. Not required for induction of the aerobic NO-detoxifying enzyme NO dioxygenase. Binds to the promoter region of norVW, to a consensus target sequence, GT-(N7)-AC, which is highly conserved among proteobacteria. From Escherichia coli (strain K12).
   1052..1972    -  CDS            gutQ: GUTQ_ECOLI - Also known as srlQ. Experimental evidence at protein level: Swiss-Prot protein existence level 1. Catalyzes the reversible aldol-ketol isomerization between D- ribulose 5-phosphate (Ru5P) and D-arabinose 5-phosphate (A5P). It appears that the physiological function of G-API may be to synthesize the regulatory molecule A5P, which in turn participates in the induction of the gut operon through an unknown mechanism. It is also able of sustaining the biosynthetic pathway of 3-deoxy-D-manno- octulosonate (KDO), a unique 8-carbon sugar component of lipopolysaccharides (LPSs). From Esche
   1978..2003    +  misc_feature   MCS (fragment): pBluescript multiple cloning site
   2016..2049    -  protein_bind   loxP: Cre-mediated recombination occurs in the 8-bp core sequence (GCATACAT). Cre recombinase
   2080..2108    +  misc_feature   MCS (fragment): pBluescript multiple cloning site
   2114..2217    +  misc_feature   Ad SA: adenovirus major late transcript splice acceptor (Friedrich and Soriano, 1991)
   2223..2245    -  misc_feature   MCS (fragment): pBluescript multiple cloning site
   2268..5308    +  CDS            lacZ (fragment): β-galactosidase; lacZ
   5311..5328    +  misc_feature   MCS (fragment): pBluescript multiple cloning site
   5334..6137    +  CDS            NeoR/KanR: aminoglycoside phosphotransferase from Tn5; aph(3')-II (or nptII); confers resistance to neomycin, kanamycin, and G418 (Geneticin®)
   6175..6399    +  polyA_signal   bGH poly(A) signal: bovine growth hormone polyadenylation signal
   6403..6424    +  promoter       SV40 promoter (fragment): SV40 enhancer and early promoter
   6472..6505    -  protein_bind   loxP: Cre-mediated recombination occurs in the 8-bp core sequence (GCATACAT). Cre recombinase
   6533..6554    +  misc_feature   MCS (fragment): pBluescript multiple cloning site
   6558..7368    +  misc_feature   Rosa26 right arm: right homology arm from intron 1 of the mouse Rosa26 gene (Soriano, 1999)
  10219..10241   +  CDS            Azami-Green (fragment): Azami-Green fluorescent protein (Karasawa et al., 2003)
  10852..10884   -  misc_feature   MCS (fragment): pBluescript multiple cloning site
  10889..11388   +  promoter       PGK promoter: mouse phosphoglycerate kinase 1 promoter
  11415..11987   +  CDS            DTA: diphtheria toxin fragment A; Corynebacterium diphtheriae tox
  11990..12062   +  CDS            small t antigen (fragment): SV40 (simian virus 40) small t antigen
  12064..12129   +  intron         small t intron: SV40 (simian virus 40) small t antigen intron
  12203..12427   +  polyA_signal   bGH poly(A) signal: bovine growth hormone polyadenylation signal
  12431..12452   +  promoter       SV40 promoter (fragment): SV40 enhancer and early promoter
  12456..12476   +  misc_feature   MCS (fragment): pBluescript multiple cloning site
  12489..12507   -  promoter       T3 promoter: promoter for bacteriophage T3 RNA polymerase
  12550..12572   -  protein_bind   lac operator (fragment): The lac repressor binds to the lac operator to inhibit transcription in E. coli. This inhibition can be relieved by adding lactose or isopropyl-β-D-thiogalactopyranoside (IPTG). lac repressor encoded by lacI
  12576..12606   -  promoter       lac promoter: promoter for the E. coli lac operon
  12621..12642   -  protein_bind   CAP binding site: CAP binding activates transcription in the presence of cAMP. E. coli catabolite activator protein
  12655..12747   -  CDS            lacI (fragment): lac repressor; lacI; The lac repressor binds to the lac operator to inhibit transcription in E. coli. This inhibition can be relieved by adding lactose or isopropyl-β-D-thiogalactopyranoside (IPTG).
  12930..13518   -  rep_origin     ori: high-copy-number ColE1/pMB1/pBR322/pUC origin of replication
  13689..14549   -  CDS            AmpR: β-lactamase; bla; confers resistance to ampicillin, carbenicillin, and related antibiotics
  14550..14654   -  promoter       AmpR promoter: bla
