[The description below was written by a language model from this plasmid's Addgene catalogue record and pLannotate feature annotations shown in this document.]
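Description:
pB6-ROSA26::lacZ is catalogued as a mouse gene-targeting vector for the Gt(ROSA26) locus, built on the SAbetageolox2DTA backbone and carrying a beta-geo (lacZ–neomycin resistance fusion) insert cloned between SalI and BamHI sites. It is a pBluescript-type plasmid, with a ColE1/pUC-family origin (though the record lists it as low copy), an f1 origin, flanking T7 and T3 promoters and ampicillin resistance for propagation in E. coli. The sequenced record is about 14.7 kb, somewhat larger than the roughly 12 kb implied by the catalogue sizes.

The annotated payload is a promoterless gene-trap style cassette. An adenovirus major late splice acceptor precedes a lacZ coding sequence followed directly by NeoR/KanR and a bovine growth hormone polyadenylation signal, and the whole unit is flanked by two loxP sites in the same orientation, so Cre could excise it. After correct integration, expression would depend on splicing from the endogenous ROSA26 transcript, giving both β-galactosidase reporter activity and G418 selection. Downstream lies an annotated Rosa26 right homology arm from intron 1, followed by several kilobases of unannotated sequence. Outside this region, a PGK promoter-driven diphtheria toxin A cassette provides negative selection against random integrants.

No Rosa26 left arm is annotated. The position upstream of the first loxP site instead contains E. coli genomic fragments (norR, gutQ). This fits the depositor's warning that sequencing showed an incorrect clone had been deposited. The depositor also states that the plasmid is distinct from the ROSA26-CAG-lsl-tauLacZ reporter in the associated publication, and directs users seeking B6J ROSA26 homology arms to other deposited plasmids.
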