Addgene plasmid #22678: pB6-ROSA26::lacZ
Depositing lab: Robert Benezra. Depositing organization: Memorial Sloan-Kettering Cancer Center. Publication: High levels of Id1 expression define B1 type adult neural stem cells. Nam HS, Benezra R. Cell Stem Cell. 2009 Nov 6. 5(5):515-26. 10.1016/j.stem.2009.08.017 PubMed 19896442.
Backbone
  Vector backbone: SAbetageolox2DTA
  Backbone size w/o insert (bp): 9000
  Vector type: Mouse Targeting
Growth in bacteria
  Bacterial resistance: Ampicillin, 100 μg/mL
  Growth temperature: 37°C
  Growth strain: DH5alpha
  Copy number: Low Copy
Gene/Insert
  Gene/Insert name: beta-geo
  Insert size (bp): 3000
  Mutation: Targeting vector for the Gt(ROSA26) locus. Beta-geo insert.
  Cloning method: Restriction Enzyme; 5′ cloning site Sal1 (not destroyed); 3′ cloning site BamH1 (not destroyed)
  Sequencing primers: 5′ n/a
Terms and licenses: Academic/Nonprofit Terms; Industry Terms: Not Available to Industry
Depositor comments: Upon NGS sequencing, we discovered that an incorrect clone had been deposited. The author of this paper is no longer in the laboratory, and we do not have the clones to re-deposit. We note that this plasmid is a construct distinct from the ROSA26-CAG-lsl-tauLacZ reporter construct described in Nam and Benezra, 2009. If the user seeks B6J ROSA26 locus homology arms for targeting vector construction, we recommend plasmids deposited at http://www.addgene.org/browse/article/28203395/
How to cite: pB6-ROSA26::lacZ was a gift from Robert Benezra (Addgene plasmid # 22678)
