>Addgene plasmid #22678 | pB6-ROSA26::lacZ | addgene partial sequence | sequence record 28534 | M13_puc-rev
GATTACGCCAAGCGCGCAATTAACCCTCACTAAAGGGAACAAAAGCTGGGTACCGGGCCCCCCCTCGAGC
CCCAGCTGGTTCTTTCCGCCTCAGAAGCCATAGAGCCCACCGCATCCCCAGCATGCCTGCTATTGTCTTC
CCAATCCTCCCCCTTGCTGTCCTGCCCCACCCCACCCCCCAGAATAGAATGACACCTACTCAGACAATGC
GATGCAATTTCCTCATTTTATTAGGAAAGGACAGTGGGAGTGGCACCTTCCAGGGTCAAGGAAGGCACGG
GGGAGGGGCAAACAACAGATGGCTGGCAACTAGAAGGCACAGTCGAGGCTGATCAGCGAGCTCTAGGATC
TGCATTCCACCACTGCTCCCATTCATCAGTTCCATAGGTTGGAATCTAAAATACACAAACAATTAGAATC
AGTAGTTTAACACATTATACACTTAAAAATTTTATATTTACCTTAGAGCTTTAAATCTCTGTAGGTAGTT
TGTCCAATTATGTCACACCACAGAAGTAAGGTTCCTTCACAAAGAGATCGCCTGACACGATTTCCTGCAC
AGGCTTGAGCCATATACTCATACATCGCATCTTGGCCACGTTTTCCACGGGTTTCAAAATTAATCTCAAG
TTCTACGCTTAACGCTTTCGCCTGTTCCCAGTTATTAATATATTC
